>Addgene plasmid #44808 | pFSBC44 | depositor full sequence | sequence record 61416 | pFSBC44 sequence 2406 bps
GCGCCCAATACGCAAACCGCCTCTCCCCGCGCGTTGGCCGATTCATTAATGCAGCTGGCACGACAGGTTT
CCCGACTGGAAAGCGGGCAGTGAGCGCAACGCAATTAAAATGATACGGCGACCACCGAGATCTACACTCT
TTCCCTACACGACGCTCTTCCGATCTCAACGCGTAAAACGACGGCCAGTTACGCATCTGTGCGGTATTTC
ACACCGCATATGGTGCACTCTCAGTACAATCTGCTCTGATGCCGCATAGTTAAGCCAGCCCCGACACCCG
CCAACACCCGCTGACGCGCCCTGACGGGCTTGTCTGCTCCCGGCATCCGCTTACAGACAAGCTGTGACCG
TCTCCGGGAGCTGCATGTGTCAGAGGTTTTCACCGTCATCACCGAAACGCGCGAGACGAAAGGGCCTCGT
GATACGCCTATTTTTATAGGTTAATGTCATGATAATAATGGTTTCTTAGACGTCAGGTGGCACTTTTCGG
GGAAATGTGCGCGGAACCCCTATTTGTTTATTTTTCTAAATACATTCAAATATGTATCCGCTCATGAGAC
AATAACCCTGATAAATGCTTCAATAATATTGAAAAAGGAAGAGTATGAGTATTCAACATTTCCGTGTCGC
CCTTATTCCCTTTTTTGCGGCATTTTGCCTTCCTGTTTTTGCTCACCCAGAAACGCTGGTGAAAGTAAAA
GATGCTGAAGATCAGTTGGGTGCACGAGTGGGTTACATCGAACTGGATCTCAACAGCGGTAAGATCCTTG
AGAGTTTTCGCCCCGAAGAACGTTTTCCAATGATGAGCACTTTTAAAGTTCTGCTATGTGGCGCGGTATT
ATCCCGTATTGACGCCGGGCAAGAGCAACTCGGTCGCCGCATACACTATTCTCAGAATGACTTGGTTGAG
TACTCACCAGTCACAGAAAAGCATCTTACGGATGGCATGACAGTAAGAGAATTATGCAGTGCTGCCATAA
CCATGAGTGATAACACTGCGGCCAACTTACTTCTGACAACGATCGGAGGACCGAAGGAGCTAACCGCTTT
TTTGCACAACATGGGGGATCATGTAACTCGCCTTGATCGTTGGGAACCGGAGCTGAATGAAGCCATACCA
AACGACGAGCGTGACACCACGATGCCTGTAGCAATGGCAACAACGTTGCGCAAACTATTAACTGGCGAAC
TACTTACTCTAGCTTCCCGGCAACAATTAATAGACTGGATGGAGGCGGATAAAGTTGCAGGACCACTTCT
GCGCTCGGCCCTTCCGGCTGGCTGGTTTATTGCTGATAAATCTGGAGCCGGTGAGCGTGGGTCTCGCGGT
ATCATTGCAGCACTGGGGCCAGATGGTAAGCCCTCCCGTATCGTAGTTATCTACACGACGGGGAGTCAGG
CAACTATGGATGAACGAAATAGACAGATCGCTGAGATAGGTGCCTCACTGATTAAGCATTGGTAACTGTC
AGACCAAGTTTACTCATATATACTTTAGATTGATTTAAAACTTCATTTTTAATTTAAAAGGATCTAGGTG
AAGATCCTTTTTGATAATCTCATGACCAAAATCCCTTAACGTGAGTTTTCGTTCCACTGAGCGTCAGACC
CCGTAGAAAAGATCAAAGGATCTTCTTGAGATCCTTTTTTTCTGCGCGTAATCTGCTGCTTGCAAACAAA
AAAACCACCGCTACCAGCGGTGGTTTGTTTGCCGGATCAAGAGCTACCAACTCTTTTTCCGAAGGTAACT
GGCTTCAGCAGAGCGCAGATACCAAATACTGTTCTTCTAGTGTAGCCGTAGTTAGGCCACCACTTCAAGA
ACTCTGTAGCACCGCCTACATACCTCGCTCTGCTAATCCTGTTACCAGTGGCTGCTGCCAGTGGCGATAA
GTCGTGTCTTACCGGGTTGGACTCAAGACGATAGTTACCGGATAAGGCGCAGCGGTCGGGCTGAACGGGG
GGTTCGTGCACACAGCCCAGCTTGGAGCGAACGACCTACACCGAACTGAGATACCTACAGCGTGAGCTAT
GAGAAAGCGCCACGCTTCCCGAAGGGAGAAAGGCGGACAGGTATCCGGTAAGCGGCAGGGTCGGAACAGG
AGAGCGCACGAGGGAGCTTCCAGGGGGAAACGCCTGGTATCTTTATAGTCCTGTCGGGTTTCGCCACCTC
TGACTTGAGCGTCGATTTTTGTGATGCTCGTCAGGGGGGCGGAGCCTATGGAAAAACGCCAGCAACGCGG
CCTTTTTACGGTTCCTGGCCTTTTGCTGGCCTTTTGCTCACATGTTCTTTCCTGCGTTATCCCCTGATTC
TGTGGATAACCGTATTACCGCCTTTGAGTGAGCTGATACCGCTCGCCGCAGCCGAACGACCGAGCGCAGC
GAGTCAGTGAGCGAGGAAGCGGAAGA
Features (pLannotate 1.2.2; 7 found; start..end, strand, type, name):
      1..93      +  CDS            lacI (fragment): lac repressor; lacI; The lac repressor binds to the lac operator to inhibit transcription in E. coli. This inhibition can be relieved by adding lactose or isopropyl-β-D-thiogalactopyranoside (IPTG).
    173..189     -  CDS            lacZα (fragment): LacZα fragment of β-galactosidase; lacZ fragment
    189..268     -  misc_feature   bom (fragment): basis of mobility region from pBR322
    370..405     -  CDS            rop (fragment): Rop protein, which maintains plasmids at low copy number; rop
    500..604     +  promoter       AmpR promoter: bla
    605..1465    +  CDS            AmpR: β-lactamase; bla; confers resistance to ampicillin, carbenicillin, and related antibiotics
   1636..2224    +  rep_origin     ori: high-copy-number ColE1/pMB1/pBR322/pUC origin of replication
