[The description below was written by a language model from this plasmid's Addgene catalogue record and pLannotate feature annotations shown in this document.]
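Description:
pFSBC44 is a small, high-copy bacterial plasmid (about 2.4 kb) built on a pUC19 backbone and maintained in E. coli. It is one member of a series of barcode-carrying plasmids made for FREQ-Seq, a sequencing-based method that measures allele frequencies directly in mixed populations with minimal library preparation. Propagation relies on the ColE1/pMB1-type pUC origin. Selection is by ampicillin, through the β-lactamase gene (AmpR) driven by its native bla promoter. These two elements, both intact in the annotated sequence, account for most of the plasmid.

The payload is a short synthetic insert carrying a single six-nucleotide FREQ-Seq barcode that is specific to this plasmid in the series. According to the depositor, the plasmids serve as templates for generating "bridging" primers that contain Illumina-compatible barcodes. These primers are then used to tag amplicons spanning a polymorphic locus, so that many samples can be pooled and their allele ratios read out by counting sequence reads.

The automated feature table does not annotate the barcode or adapter region itself, so its exact position and flanking sequences are not stated in the record, and neither is the cloning method. The remaining annotations are only short fragments of lacI, lacZα, the bom region and rop. These are best read as residual or partial backbone matches rather than functional elements. No intact lacZα cassette is annotated, so blue/white screening should not be assumed. The plasmid has no expression cassette, reporter or eukaryotic elements, and it functions purely as a PCR template reagent.
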