Addgene plasmid #44808: pFSBC44
Depositing lab: Christopher Marx. Depositing organization: Harvard University. Publication: FREQ-Seq: a rapid, cost-effective, sequencing-based method to determine allele frequencies directly from mixed populations. Chubiz LM, Lee MC, Delaney NF, Marx CJ. PLoS One. 2012;7(10):e47959. doi: 10.1371/journal.pone.0047959. Epub 2012 Oct 31. PubMed 23118913.
Backbone
  Vector backbone: pUC19
Growth in bacteria
  Bacterial resistance: Ampicillin, 100 μg/mL
  Growth temperature: 37°C
  Growth strain: DH10B
  Copy number: High Copy
Gene/Insert
  Gene/Insert name: FREQ-Seq Barcode: CAACGC
  Species: Synthetic
  Cloning method: Unknown
  Sequencing primers: 5′ pBR322ori-F
Terms and licenses: Academic/Nonprofit Terms; Industry Terms: Not Available to Industry
Depositor comments: These plasmids are used to generate bridging primers with Illumina-compatible barcodes for allele frequency sequencing (FREQ-Seq). Similar to RNA-Seq, the FREQ-Seq method can rapidly determine allele frequencies directly from mixed populations with minimal library preparation.
How to cite: pFSBC44 was a gift from Christopher Marx (Addgene plasmid # 44808 ; http://n2t.net/addgene:44808 ; RRID:Addgene_44808)
