>Addgene plasmid #44808 | pFSBC44 | addgene partial sequence | sequence record 63016 | pBR322ori-F 5'-GGGAAACGCCTGGTATCTTT-3'
CGATTTTTGTGATGCTCGTCAGGGGGGCGGAGCCTATGGAAAAACGCCAGCAACGCGGCCTTTTTACGGT
TCCTGGCCTTTTGCTGGCCTTTTGCTCACATGTTCTTTCCTGCGTTATCCCCTGATTCTGTGGATAACCG
TATTACCGCCTTTGAGTGAGCTGATACCGCTCGCCGCAGCCGAACGACCGAGCGCAGCGAGTCAGTGAGC
GAGGAAGCGGAAGAGCGCCCAATACGCAAACCGCCTCTCCCCGCGCGTTGGCCGATTCATTAATGCAGCT
GGCACGACAGGTTTCCCGACTGGAAAGCGGGCAGTGAGCGCAACGCAATTAAAATGATACGGCGACCACC
GAGATCTACACTCTTTCCCTACACGACGCTCTTCCGATCTCAACGCGTAAAACGACGGCCAGTTACGCAT
CTGTGCGGTATTTCACACCGCATATGGTGCACTCTCAGTACAATCTGCTCTGATGCCGCATAGTTAAGCC
AGCCCCGACACCCGCCAACACCCGCTGACGCGCCCTGACGGGCTTGTCTGCTCCCGGCATCCGCTTACAG
ACAAGCTGTGACCGTCTCCGGGAGCTGCATGTGTCAGAGGTTTTCACCGTCATCACCGAAACGCGCGAGA
CGAAAGGGCCTCGTGATACGCCTATTTTTATAGGTTAATGTCATGATAATAATGGTTTCTTAGACGTCAG
GTGGCACTTTTCGGGGAAATGTGCGCGGAACCCCTATTTGTTTATTTTTCTAAATACATTCAAATATGTA
TCCGCTCATGAGACAATAACCCTGATAAAT
